Addgene plasmid #115845: pcDNA3.1 HA-FAM208A
Purpose: Encodes codon optimized HA tagged FAM208A
Depositing lab: Jeremy Luban. Depositing organization: University of Massachusetts, Worcester. Publication: Primate immunodeficiency virus proteins Vpx and Vpr counteract transcriptional repression of proviruses by the HUSH complex. Yurkovetskiy L, Guney MH, Kim K, Goh SL, McCauley S, Dauphin A, Diehl WE, Luban J. Nat Microbiol. 2018 Dec;3(12):1354-1361. doi: 10.1038/s41564-018-0256-x. Epub 2018 Oct 8. PubMed 30297740.
Backbone
  Vector backbone: pcDNA3.1-
  Vector type: Mammalian Expression
Growth in bacteria
  Bacterial resistance: Ampicillin, 100 μg/mL
  Growth temperature: 30°C
  Growth strain: NEB Stable
  Copy number: High Copy
Gene/Insert
  Gene/Insert name: HA tagged FAM208A
  Species: H. sapiens (human)
  Entrez Gene: C3orf63 (a.k.a. RAP140, se89-1, KIAA1105, DKFZp686C2456)
  Promoter: CMV
  Tag / fusion protein: HA (N terminal on insert)
  Cloning method: Restriction Enzyme; 5′ cloning site Unknown (unknown if destroyed); 3′ cloning site Unknown (unknown if destroyed)
Terms and licenses: Academic/Nonprofit Terms; Industry Terms: Not Available to Industry
Depositor comments: Please visit https://www.biorxiv.org/content/early/2018/04/03/293001 for bioRxiv preprint.
How to cite: pcDNA3.1 HA-FAM208A was a gift from Jeremy Luban (Addgene plasmid # 115845 ; http://n2t.net/addgene:115845 ; RRID:Addgene_115845)
