[The description below was written by a language model from this plasmid's Addgene catalogue record and pLannotate feature annotations shown in this document.]
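Description:
pcDNA3.1 HA-FAM208A is a mammalian expression plasmid of about 10 kb, built on the pcDNA3.1(-) backbone, that encodes a codon-optimized human FAM208A (also called TASOR or C3orf63) with an N-terminal HA epitope tag. The open reading frame is driven by the human cytomegalovirus immediate-early enhancer and promoter and terminated by the bovine growth hormone polyadenylation signal, an arrangement that gives strong constitutive expression after transfection into mammalian cells. A T7 promoter lies between the CMV promoter and the insert and can serve for in vitro transcription or as a sequencing primer site. The annotation detects a short HA match (called as a fragment of a 3xHA element, consistent in length with a single tag) just upstream of a roughly 4.5 kb TASOR coding region. The cloning sites used are not recorded. A very short match annotated as a truncated HIV-1 LTR at the end of the CMV promoter is probably a sequence-similarity artefact, not a functional viral element.

In bacteria the plasmid is maintained by a high-copy ColE1/pUC-type origin and selected with ampicillin through the β-lactamase gene. An f1 origin is also present, allowing single-stranded DNA production. For mammalian selection, an SV40 enhancer/early promoter drives the neomycin phosphotransferase gene with an SV40 polyadenylation signal, permitting G418 selection of stable transfectants. Small lac promoter/operator, lacI, ble and bom fragments are backbone remnants.

FAM208A is a component of the HUSH transcriptional repression complex, and the associated work examined how the primate immunodeficiency virus proteins Vpx and Vpr counteract HUSH-mediated silencing of proviruses. The construct suits ectopic expression of the tagged protein, with HA allowing immunoblot detection or immunoprecipitation.
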