Features (pLannotate 1.2.2; 21 found; start..end, strand, type, name):
     28..80      -  misc_feature   bom (fragment): basis of mobility region from pBR322
    235..614     +  enhancer       CMV enhancer: human cytomegalovirus immediate early enhancer
    615..818     +  promoter       CMV promoter: human cytomegalovirus (CMV) immediate early promoter
    814..847     +  LTR            5' LTR (truncated) (fragment): truncated 5' long terminal repeat (LTR) from HIV-1
    863..881     +  promoter       T7 promoter: promoter for bacteriophage T7 RNA polymerase
    930..956     +  CDS            3xHA (fragment): three tandem HA epitope tags
    981..5462    +  CDS            TASOR (fragment): TASOR_HUMAN - Also known as C3orf63 From Homo sapiens (Human).
   5593..5817    +  polyA_signal   bGH poly(A) signal: bovine growth hormone polyadenylation signal
   5821..5842    +  promoter       SV40 promoter (fragment): SV40 enhancer and early promoter
   5863..6291    +  rep_origin     f1 ori (sequence partly withheld): f1 bacteriophage origin of replication; arrow indicates direction of (+) strand synthesis
   6305..6634    +  promoter       SV40 promoter: SV40 enhancer and early promoter
   6701..7492    +  CDS            neo: KKA2_KLEPN - Also known as kan, nptII. Experimental evidence at protein level: Swiss-Prot protein existence level 1. Resistance to kanamycin, neomycin, paromomycin, ribostamycin, butirosin and gentamicin B. From Klebsiella pneumoniae.
   7516..7674    +  CDS            ble (fragment): BLE_KLEPN - Experimental evidence at protein level: Swiss-Prot protein existence level 1. Binding protein with a strong affinity to the bleomycin family of antibiotics. Binds to CL990; an antimitotic-antibiotic compound. From Klebsiella pneumoniae.
   7669..7790    +  polyA_signal   SV40 poly(A) signal: SV40 polyadenylation signal
   7863..7879    -  protein_bind   lac operator: The lac repressor binds to the lac operator to inhibit transcription in E. coli. This inhibition can be relieved by adding lactose or isopropyl-β-D-thiogalactopyranoside (IPTG). lac repressor encoded by lacI
   7887..7917    -  promoter       lac promoter: promoter for the E. coli lac operon
   7932..7953    -  protein_bind   CAP binding site: CAP binding activates transcription in the presence of cAMP. E. coli catabolite activator protein
   7966..8058    -  CDS            lacI (fragment): lac repressor; lacI; The lac repressor binds to the lac operator to inhibit transcription in E. coli. This inhibition can be relieved by adding lactose or isopropyl-β-D-thiogalactopyranoside (IPTG).
   8241..8829    -  rep_origin     ori: high-copy-number ColE1/pMB1/pBR322/pUC origin of replication
   9000..9860    -  CDS            AmpR: β-lactamase; bla; confers resistance to ampicillin, carbenicillin, and related antibiotics
   9861..9965    -  promoter       AmpR promoter: bla
>Addgene plasmid #115845 | pcDNA3.1 HA-FAM208A | addgene full sequence | sequence record 255817 | Addgene NGS Result
GACGGATCGGGAGATCTCCCGATCCCCTATGGTGCACTCTCAGTACAATCTGCTCTGATGCCGCATAGTT
AAGCCAGTATCTGCTCCCTGCTTGTGTGTTGGAGGTCGCTGAGTAGTGCGCGAGCAAAATTTAAGCTACA
ACAAGGCAAGGCTTGACCGACAATTGCATGAAGAATCTGCTTAGGGTTAGGCGTTTTGCGCTGCTTCGCG
ATGTACGGGCCAGATATACGCGTTGACATTGATTATTGACTAGTTATTAATAGTAATCAATTACGGGGTC
ATTAGTTCATAGCCCATATATGGAGTTCCGCGTTACATAACTTACGGTAAATGGCCCGCCTGGCTGACCG
CCCAACGACCCCCGCCCATTGACGTCAATAATGACGTATGTTCCCATAGTAACGCCAATAGGGACTTTCC
ATTGACGTCAATGGGTGGAGTATTTACGGTAAACTGCCCACTTGGCAGTACATCAAGTGTATCATATGCC
AAGTACGCCCCCTATTGACGTCAATGACGGTAAATGGCCCGCCTGGCATTATGCCCAGTACATGACCTTA
TGGGACTTTCCTACTTGGCAGTACATCTACGTATTAGTCATCGCTATTACCATGGTGATGCGGTTTTGGC
AGTACATCAATGGGCGTGGATAGCGGTTTGACTCACGGGGATTTCCAAGTCTCCACCCCATTGACGTCAA
TGGGAGTTTGTTTTGGCACCAAAATCAACGGGACTTTCCAAAATGTCGTAACAACTCCGCCCCATTGACG
CAAATGGGCGGTAGGCGTGTACGGTGGGAGGTCTATATAAGCAGAGCTCTCTGGCTAACTAGAGAACCCA
CTGCTTACTGGCTTATCGAAATTAATACGACTCACTATAGGGAGACCCAAGCTGGCTAGCGTTTAAACGG
GCCCTCTAGAGCCGCCATGTACCCATACGATGTTCCAGATTACGCTGGATCAGCAGGTTCAGCAGGATCC
ATGGCAACGGCTGTTGAGACAGAAGCGTGCCAGCCTACCGATGCCAGCTGGGAGTCAGGGGGCGGGGGTG
ATGATGAAATGAAACAAGCCCTGCCGGAGCTCGAATCCTCCCAGCAGAACGGGGGTGGTGGAGGTCTTAA
TATCGCAGAGCCTTCTGGTGGGGCAGGCCGCGAGGAAAACGCAGGGGCCGAAGCTGCTCAGAGTCTTTCA
CATGAGCAGCCACAAGACAGTTCTGAAGCGGGGGCAGCTGCCTTGCCAAGAGGACCAGAGGAACCCGAAA
GACCAGTGCGCAGAAGTTTTCAGATACCCAGAAAAAGCAGGGAGAAAAAGGCTCTGTTTCAACCTCTTAC
ACCCGGCTCAAGGGAATTTGAAGATGTTGTTAACATCTTGCACTCATCATACTTGGAACCAACATCCGTC
ACAAATTTTAACTACCGGAGGGCCTGTTTGGTACATAATGAGCTCTTGGAAAAGGAGTTCACTGAGAAGA
GAAGAGAACTCAAATTCGATGGACGATTGGATAAGGAACTGAGCGAATCCTACGCTTTCTTGATGGTTGA
TCGGTATCAAGTACAGACCATCTGTGAGAAGGGGCTGCACGTGGGGCAGAGTAAGATAACCATACTTGGT
TCTCCTAGTATGGGGGTGTATCTTTCAAGGTATGCGGACCTCCTTCAGGCGAACCCCCTCGACACAGGCG
CCATGGGTGACGTTGTCATTTTTAAAATAATGAAGGGAAAGATTAAATCTATCTATGATCCAATGGGCGT
TAAAAGCCTTGAGTCAATGCTCAATAAGTCCGCGTTGGACCCGACCCCTAAGCATGAATGCCACGTATCC
AAAAACGCAAATAGGATCACTTCTCTGCTGGCCTATCGGGCATACGAACTGACACAGTACTACTTCTATG
AATATGGCTTCGATGAACTGCGACGGCGACCGCGACATGTGTGCCCCTACGCAGTAGTTTCTTTTACATA
TAAAGATGATATTCAGACGCCGAAGTTTGTCCCGAGTAGCAGATCAAATAGCTTCAATACGGATCGCAAT
ATAGATAAGTATAATTACACGCTCTGGAAGGGACAGCTCCTTAATAAAGGAAAGTTGCTCTGCTACATTA
GTCTCCGATCCGCAACACGAGCATTTCTGCCGATCAAACTTCCTGAGAAATTGGACGTTGAGACGGTTAT
GTCAATTGACCACCTTAAGCAGAAGATTCCCCCCGCTTTGTTTTACAAGGAGACGTATCTCGGACCAAAT
GAAGTGCTTAAAAATGGAATGTACTGCAGTTTGTATGAGGTGGTTGAAAAAACTCGCATAGGTTCAAACA
TGGAGTCTCTGCTCCAAAAGCTGGATAGAGAAAAGCTGGTACTCGTAAAGCCCCTTGGTGACCGAGGCTA
CCTTTTTCTGTTGTCACCGTATCAAATGGTGCCTCCATACGAGTACCAAACGGCGAAATCAAGGGTACTC
CATGCACTTTTTTTGTTTCAAGAACCACGATCTATCGTAACATCTCAGAAAGGCTCCACCAATGCAGCAC
CGCAAGAGAGGCATGAAAGCATGCCGGACGTGCTCAAGATAGCTCAGTTTCTCCAGTTTAGTTTGATCCA
GTGCAGGAAGGAATTTAAGAATATTTCCGCGATCAATTTTCATAGTGTGGTTGAGAAATATGTTAGCGAG
TTTTTTAAACGGGGTTTTGGTTCAGGCAAACGAGAGTTTATCATGTTCCCATATGATAGTAGACTTGACG
ATAAGAAGTTCCTGTACAGTGCCCCTAGAAATAAAAGCCATATTGATACGTGCCTGCATGCCTATATTTT
CCGCCCTGAGGTATACCAGCTGCCTATATGCAAGCTCAAAGAGTTGTTCGAGGAGAACAGAAAATTGCAA
CAGTTCAGTCCATTGAGTGATTACGAAGGGCAGGAAGAAGAGATGAATGGAACGAAAATGAAATTCGGAA
AGCGAAATAATTCACGCGGAGAGGCTATCATTAGTGGGAAGCAGCGCTCCAGTCATTCCTTGGACTACGA
TAAGGACCGGGTGAAGGAGTTGATCAACCTTATACAATGTAGAAAGAAATCAGTCGGGGGAGACAGCGAC
ACTGAGGACATGCGAAGTAAAACTGTACTCAAACGCAAACTAGAGGACCTCCCAGAGAATATGCGGAAAC
TTGCTAAAACATCAAACTTGAGTGAAAACTGTCATCTGTATGAAGAAAGCCCCCAGCCCATCGGTTCCCT
CGGACACGATGCTGATCTTAGGCGGCAGCAGCAGGATACGTGTAACTCCGGCATTGCTGACATACACAGG
TTGTTCAATTGGCTTTCTGAGACACTGGCGAATGCCAGGCACTCCGACGCAAGTCTCACGGATACAGTGA
ATAAAGCGCTGGGCCTTTCTACGGATGATGCCTACGAGGAGCTTCGGCAGAAACACGAGTATGAGTTGAA
TAGTACTCCTGATAAAAAAGATTATGAGCAGCCCACTTGTGCTAAGGTCGAAAACGCGCAGTTCAAAGGA
ACCCAATCTCTCCTGCTCGAAGTGGACGCCACGAGCAAGTACTCAGTCGCGATCTCTACAAGTGAAGTGG
GAACTGACCATAAACTTCACCTCAAAGAAGACCCCAATCTGATTTCCGTCAACAACTTTGAAGACTGCAG
CCTGTGTCCAAGCGTACCAATAGAGCACGGGTTCCGCAGACAACAGTCCAAATCAAACAACGTAGAGGAA
ACAGAAATACACTGGAAACTGATTCCTATCACCGGGGGTAACGCTCGGAGTCCTGAGGACCAGCTTGGGA
AGCATGGCGAAAAACAAACGCCCGGCATGAAGTCCCCTGAAGAACAATTGGTATGCGTTCCTCCCCAGGA
GGCCTTCCCTAACGATCCGAGAGTCATTAATCGCCAACGAAGCTCCGATTATCAGTTTCCGAGTAGCCCC
TTCACAGATACACTGAAGGGAACCACAGAGGATGATGTCTTGACAGGACAGGTTGAAGAACAGTGCGTAC
CAGCAGCAGAGGCGGAGCCCCCCGCTGTATCTGAAACGACCGAGAGAACCGTGCTTGGAGAGTACAACCT
TTTCTCCCGCAAGATCGAGGAGATTCTGAAGCAAAAAAACGTGTCTTATGTGTCCACTGTAAGCACTCCA
ATCTTTTCTACTCAAGAAAAGATGAAAAGGCTTAGCGAATTTATATATTCCAAAACGTCAAAGGCTGGGG
TTCAAGAGTTCGTCGATGGGCTCCATGAGAAATTGAACACGATTATTATAAAGGCGTCCGCTAAAGGTGG
TAATCTCCCTCCTGTGAGCCCGAACGATTCCGGTGCAAAGATTGCATCAAACCCGCTTGAACGACACGTC
ATCCCGGTCAGTTCATCAGATTTCAACAACAAACACCTGTTGGAGCCTTTGTGCTCTGATCCCCTTAAAG
ACACTAACAGCGACGAACAACACAGCACGAGCGCCCTCACGGAGGTCGAAATGAACCAACCACAACACGC
AACCGAACTCATGGTCACATCCGACCACATCGTGCCTGGAGATATGGCTAGGGAGCCTGTTGAGGAGACG
ACTAAGAGCCCCAGCGATGTCAATATCTCTGCACAACCTGCCCTCTCAAATTTTATAAGCCAGTTGGAGC
CGGAAGTATTTAACTCACTCGTTAAAATAATGAAAGATGTGCAGAAGAACACGGTCAAATTTTATATACA
TGAGGAAGAGGAAAGCGTGCTGTGTAAAGAGATCAAGGAGTACCTTATTAAGCTTGGTAACACCGAGTGC
CATCCTGAGCAATTCCTTGAAAGACGATCCAAGCTCGACAAGTTGTTGATTATTATTCAGAATGAAGACA
TCGCGGGTTTTATACACAAGATACCTGGCTTGGTTACATTGAAGAAACTTCCCTGCGTCAGTTTTGCGGG
GGTGGATAGCCTGGACGATGTGAAAAATCACACCTATAACGAACTGTTCGTATCTGGCGGCTTTATTGTG
AGTGACGAATCTATCTTGAATCCCGAGGTGGTCACGGTCGAAAATCTGAAGAATTTTCTTACCTTCTTGG
AAGAACTTAGCACACCTGAAGGGAAATGGCAGTGGAAGGTTCACTGCAAGTTCCAAAAAAAACTTAAGGA
ACTGGGCAGGTTGAACGCCAAAGCGCTCTCACTGTTGACCCTCCTGAATGTATATCAAAAGAAACATCTT
GTTGAGATATTGAGTTACCATAATTGTGATAGCCAAACCAGAAATGCTCCAGAATTGGATTGCTTGATTA
GACTTCAAGCCCAAAACATCCAACAACGGCACATAGTTTTCTTGACGGAAAAAAATATTAAAATGTTGAG
CTCATACACCGACAATGGAATAGTCGTAGCTACTGCAGAAGACTTTATGCAAAACTTCAAGAATCTCGTG
GGTTATCATAATAGTATAACCGAAGAGAACCTTCCTCAACTGGGTGCGAATGAAAATCTTGAGTCACAAA
GTGATGCTGTACTTACGTTGACCCCTCTCGAACTGGGCGTAGGAATCTCACAACATTGAGAATTCCACCA
CACTGGACTAGTGGATCCGAGCTCGGTACCAAGCTTAAGTTTAAACCGCTGATCAGCCTCGACTGTGCCT
TCTAGTTGCCAGCCATCTGTTGTTTGCCCCTCCCCCGTGCCTTCCTTGACCCTGGAAGGTGCCACTCCCA
CTGTCCTTTCCTAATAAAATGAGGAAATTGCATCGCATTGTCTGAGTAGGTGTCATTCTATTCTGGGGGG
TGGGGTGGGGCAGGACAGCAAGGGGGAGGATTGGGAAGACAATAGCAGGCATGCTGGGGATGCGGTGGGC
TCTATGGCTTCTGAGGCGGAAAGAACCAGCTGGGGCTCTAGGGGGTATCCCC
[124 nt withheld, positions 5863-5986]
C
[91 nt withheld, positions 5988-6078]
A
[49 nt withheld, positions 6080-6128]
CCTTTGACGTTGGAGTCCACGTTCTTT
[37 nt withheld, positions 6156-6192]
ACCCTATCTCGGTCTATTCTTTTGATTTATAAGGGATTTTGCCGATTTCGGCCTATTGGTTAAAAAATGA
GCTGATTTAACAAAAATTTAACGCGAATTAATTCTGTGGAATGTGTGTCAGTTAGGGTGTGGAAAGTCCC
CAGGCTCCCCAGCAGGCAGAAGTATGCAAAGCATGCATCTCAATTAGTCAGCAACCAGGTGTGGAAAGTC
CCCAGGCTCCCCAGCAGGCAGAAGTATGCAAAGCATGCATCTCAATTAGTCAGCAACCATAGTCCCGCCC
CTAACTCCGCCCATCCCGCCCCTAACTCCGCCCAGTTCCGCCCATTCTCCGCCCCATGGCTGACTAATTT
TTTTTATTTATGCAGAGGCCGAGGCCGCCTCTGCCTCTGAGCTATTCCAGAAGTAGTGAGGAGGCTTTTT
TGGAGGCCTAGGCTTTTGCAAAAAGCTCCCGGGAGCTTGTATATCCATTTTCGGATCTGATCAAGAGACA
GGATGAGGATCGTTTCGCATGATTGAACAAGATGGATTGCACGCAGGTTCTCCGGCCGCTTGGGTGGAGA
GGCTATTCGGCTATGACTGGGCACAACAGACAATCGGCTGCTCTGATGCCGCCGTGTTCCGGCTGTCAGC
GCAGGGGCGCCCGGTTCTTTTTGTCAAGACCGACCTGTCCGGTGCCCTGAATGAACTGCAGGACGAGGCA
GCGCGGCTATCGTGGCTGGCCACGACGGGCGTTCCTTGCGCAGCTGTGCTCGACGTTGTCACTGAAGCGG
GAAGGGACTGGCTGCTATTGGGCGAAGTGCCGGGGCAGGATCTCCTGTCATCTCACCTTGCTCCTGCCGA
GAAAGTATCCATCATGGCTGATGCAATGCGGCGGCTGCATACGCTTGATCCGGCTACCTGCCCATTCGAC
CACCAAGCGAAACATCGCATCGAGCGAGCACGTACTCGGATGGAAGCCGGTCTTGTCGATCAGGATGATC
TGGACGAAGAGCATCAGGGGCTCGCGCCAGCCGAACTGTTCGCCAGGCTCAAGGCGCGCATGCCCGACGG
CGAGGATCTCGTCGTGACCCATGGCGATGCCTGCTTGCCGAATATCATGGTGGAAAATGGCCGCTTTTCT
GGATTCATCGACTGTGGCCGGCTGGGTGTGGCGGACCGCTATCAGGACATAGCGTTGGCTACCCGTGATA
TTGCTGAAGAGCTTGGCGGCGAATGGGCTGACCGCTTCCTCGTGCTTTACGGTATCGCCGCTCCCGATTC
GCAGCGCATCGCCTTCTATCGCCTTCTTGACGAGTTCTTCTGAGCGGGACTCTGGGGTTCGAAATGACCG
ACCAAGCGACGCCCAACCTGCCATCACGAGATTTCGATTCCACCGCCGCCTTCTATGAAAGGTTGGGCTT
CGGAATCGTTTTCCGGGACGCCGGCTGGATGATCCTCCAGCGCGGGGATCTCATGCTGGAGTTCTTCGCC
CACCCCAACTTGTTTATTGCAGCTTATAATGGTTACAAATAAAGCAATAGCATCACAAATTTCACAAATA
AAGCATTTTTTTCACTGCATTCTAGTTGTGGTTTGTCCAAACTCATCAATGTATCTTATCATGTCTGTAT
ACCGTCGACCTCTAGCTAGAGCTTGGCGTAATCATGGTCATAGCTGTTTCCTGTGTGAAATTGTTATCCG
CTCACAATTCCACACAACATACGAGCCGGAAGCATAAAGTGTAAAGCCTGGGGTGCCTAATGAGTGAGCT
AACTCACATTAATTGCGTTGCGCTCACTGCCCGCTTTCCAGTCGGGAAACCTGTCGTGCCAGCTGCATTA
ATGAATCGGCCAACGCGCGGGGAGAGGCGGTTTGCGTATTGGGCGCTCTTCCGCTTCCTCGCTCACTGAC
TCGCTGCGCTCGGTCGTTCGGCTGCGGCGAGCGGTATCAGCTCACTCAAAGGCGGTAATACGGTTATCCA
CAGAATCAGGGGATAACGCAGGAAAGAACATGTGAGCAAAAGGCCAGCAAAAGGCCAGGAACCGTAAAAA
GGCCGCGTTGCTGGCGTTTTTCCATAGGCTCCGCCCCCCTGACGAGCATCACAAAAATCGACGCTCAAGT
CAGAGGTGGCGAAACCCGACAGGACTATAAAGATACCAGGCGTTTCCCCCTGGAAGCTCCCTCGTGCGCT
CTCCTGTTCCGACCCTGCCGCTTACCGGATACCTGTCCGCCTTTCTCCCTTCGGGAAGCGTGGCGCTTTC
TCATAGCTCACGCTGTAGGTATCTCAGTTCGGTGTAGGTCGTTCGCTCCAAGCTGGGCTGTGTGCACGAA
CCCCCCGTTCAGCCCGACCGCTGCGCCTTATCCGGTAACTATCGTCTTGAGTCCAACCCGGTAAGACACG
ACTTATCGCCACTGGCAGCAGCCACTGGTAACAGGATTAGCAGAGCGAGGTATGTAGGCGGTGCTACAGA
GTTCTTGAAGTGGTGGCCTAACTACGGCTACACTAGAAGAACAGTATTTGGTATCTGCGCTCTGCTGAAG
CCAGTTACCTTCGGAAAAAGAGTTGGTAGCTCTTGATCCGGCAAACAAACCACCGCTGGTAGCGGTGGTT
TTTTTGTTTGCAAGCAGCAGATTACGCGCAGAAAAAAAGGATCTCAAGAAGATCCTTTGATCTTTTCTAC
GGGGTCTGACGCTCAGTGGAACGAAAACTCACGTTAAGGGATTTTGGTCATGAGATTATCAAAAAGGATC
TTCACCTAGATCCTTTTAAATTAAAAATGAAGTTTTAAATCAATCTAAAGTATATATGAGTAAACTTGGT
CTGACAGTTACCAATGCTTAATCAGTGAGGCACCTATCTCAGCGATCTGTCTATTTCGTTCATCCATAGT
TGCCTGACTCCCCGTCGTGTAGATAACTACGATACGGGAGGGCTTACCATCTGGCCCCAGTGCTGCAATG
ATACCGCGAGACCCACGCTCACCGGCTCCAGATTTATCAGCAATAAACCAGCCAGCCGGAAGGGCCGAGC
GCAGAAGTGGTCCTGCAACTTTATCCGCCTCCATCCAGTCTATTAATTGTTGCCGGGAAGCTAGAGTAAG
TAGTTCGCCAGTTAATAGTTTGCGCAACGTTGTTGCCATTGCTACAGGCATCGTGGTGTCACGCTCGTCG
TTTGGTATGGCTTCATTCAGCTCCGGTTCCCAACGATCAAGGCGAGTTACATGATCCCCCATGTTGTGCA
AAAAAGCGGTTAGCTCCTTCGGTCCTCCGATCGTTGTCAGAAGTAAGTTGGCCGCAGTGTTATCACTCAT
GGTTATGGCAGCACTGCATAATTCTCTTACTGTCATGCCATCCGTAAGATGCTTTTCTGTGACTGGTGAG
TACTCAACCAAGTCATTCTGAGAATAGTGTATGCGGCGACCGAGTTGCTCTTGCCCGGCGTCAATACGGG
ATAATACCGCGCCACATAGCAGAACTTTAAAAGTGCTCATCATTGGAAAACGTTCTTCGGGGCGAAAACT
CTCAAGGATCTTACCGCTGTTGAGATCCAGTTCGATGTAACCCACTCGTGCACCCAACTGATCTTCAGCA
TCTTTTACTTTCACCAGCGTTTCTGGGTGAGCAAAAACAGGAAGGCAAAATGCCGCAAAAAAGGGAATAA
GGGCGACACGGAAATGTTGAATACTCATACTCTTCCTTTTTCAATATTATTGAAGCATTTATCAGGGTTA
TTGTCTCATGAGCGGATACATATTTGAATGTATTTAGAAAAATAAACAAATAGGGGTTCCGCGCACATTT
CCCCGAAAAGTGCCACCTGACGTC
