>Addgene plasmid #115845 | pcDNA3.1 HA-FAM208A | depositor partial sequence | sequence record 218794 | FAM208A
GGGCCCTCTAGAGCCGCCATGTACCCATACGATGTTCCAGATTACGCTGGATCAGCAGGTTCAGCAGGAT
CCATGGCAACGGCTGTTGAGACAGAAGCGTGCCAGCCTACCGATGCCAGCTGGGAGTCAGGGGGCGGGGG
TGATGATGAAATGAAACAAGCCCTGCCGGAGCTCGAATCCTCCCAGCAGAACGGGGGTGGTGGAGGTCTT
AATATCGCAGAGCCTTCTGGTGGGGCAGGCCGCGAGGAAAACGCAGGGGCCGAAGCTGCTCAGAGTCTTT
CACATGAGCAGCCACAAGACAGTTCTGAAGCGGGGGCAGCTGCCTTGCCAAGAGGACCAGAGGAACCCGA
AAGACCAGTGCGCAGAAGTTTTCAGATACCCAGAAAAAGCAGGGAGAAAAAGGCTCTGTTTCAACCTCTT
ACACCCGGCTCAAGGGAATTTGAAGATGTTGTTAACATCTTGCACTCATCATACTTGGAACCAACATCCG
TCACAAATTTTAACTACCGGAGGGCCTGTTTGGTACATAATGAGCTCTTGGAAAAGGAGTTCACTGAGAA
GAGAAGAGAACTCAAATTCGATGGACGATTGGATAAGGAACTGAGCGAATCCTACGCTTTCTTGATGGTT
GATCGGTATCAAGTACAGACCATCTGTGAGAAGGGGCTGCACGTGGGGCAGAGTAAGATAACCATACTTG
GTTCTCCTAGTATGGGGGTGTATCTTTCAAGGTATGCGGACCTCCTTCAGGCGAACCCCCTCGACACAGG
CGCCATGGGTGACGTTGTCATTTTTAAAATAATGAAGGGAAAGATTAAATCTATCTATGATCCAATGGGC
GTTAAAAGCCTTGAGTCAATGCTCAATAAGTCCGCGTTGGACCCGACCCCTAAGCATGAATGCCACGTAT
CCAAAAACGCAAATAGGATCACTTCTCTGCTGGCCTATCGGGCATACGAACTGACACAGTACTACTTCTA
TGAATATGGCTTCGATGAACTGCGACGGCGACCGCGACATGTGTGCCCCTACGCAGTAGTTTCTTTTACA
TATAAAGATGATATTCAGACGCCGAAGTTTGTCCCGAGTAGCAGATCAAATAGCTTCAATACGGATCGCA
ATATAGATAAGTATAATTACACGCTCTGGAAGGGACAGCTCCTTAATAAAGGAAAGTTGCTCTGCTACAT
TAGTCTCCGATCCGCAACACGAGCATTTCTGCCGATCAAACTTCCTGAGAAATTGGACGTTGAGACGGTT
ATGTCAATTGACCACCTTAAGCAGAAGATTCCCCCCGCTTTGTTTTACAAGGAGACGTATCTCGGACCAA
ATGAAGTGCTTAAAAATGGAATGTACTGCAGTTTGTATGAGGTGGTTGAAAAAACTCGCATAGGTTCAAA
CATGGAGTCTCTGCTCCAAAAGCTGGATAGAGAAAAGCTGGTACTCGTAAAGCCCCTTGGTGACCGAGGC
TACCTTTTTCTGTTGTCACCGTATCAAATGGTGCCTCCATACGAGTACCAAACGGCGAAATCAAGGGTAC
TCCATGCACTTTTTTTGTTTCAAGAACCACGATCTATCGTAACATCTCAGAAAGGCTCCACCAATGCAGC
ACCGCAAGAGAGGCATGAAAGCATGCCGGACGTGCTCAAGATAGCTCAGTTTCTCCAGTTTAGTTTGATC
CAGTGCAGGAAGGAATTTAAGAATATTTCCGCGATCAATTTTCATAGTGTGGTTGAGAAATATGTTAGCG
AGTTTTTTAAACGGGGTTTTGGTTCAGGCAAACGAGAGTTTATCATGTTCCCATATGATAGTAGACTTGA
CGATAAGAAGTTCCTGTACAGTGCCCCTAGAAATAAAAGCCATATTGATACGTGCCTGCATGCCTATATT
TTCCGCCCTGAGGTATACCAGCTGCCTATATGCAAGCTCAAAGAGTTGTTCGAGGAGAACAGAAAATTGC
AACAGTTCAGTCCATTGAGTGATTACGAAGGGCAGGAAGAAGAGATGAATGGAACGAAAATGAAATTCGG
AAAGCGAAATAATTCACGCGGAGAGGCTATCATTAGTGGGAAGCAGCGCTCCAGTCATTCCTTGGACTAC
GATAAGGACCGGGTGAAGGAGTTGATCAACCTTATACAATGTAGAAAGAAATCAGTCGGGGGAGACAGCG
ACACTGAGGACATGCGAAGTAAAACTGTACTCAAACGCAAACTAGAGGACCTCCCAGAGAATATGCGGAA
ACTTGCTAAAACATCAAACTTGAGTGAAAACTGTCATCTGTATGAAGAAAGCCCCCAGCCCATCGGTTCC
CTCGGACACGATGCTGATCTTAGGCGGCAGCAGCAGGATACGTGTAACTCCGGCATTGCTGACATACACA
GGTTGTTCAATTGGCTTTCTGAGACACTGGCGAATGCCAGGCACTCCGACGCAAGTCTCACGGATACAGT
GAATAAAGCGCTGGGCCTTTCTACGGATGATGCCTACGAGGAGCTTCGGCAGAAACACGAGTATGAGTTG
AATAGTACTCCTGATAAAAAAGATTATGAGCAGCCCACTTGTGCTAAGGTCGAAAACGCGCAGTTCAAAG
GAACCCAATCTCTCCTGCTCGAAGTGGACGCCACGAGCAAGTACTCAGTCGCGATCTCTACAAGTGAAGT
GGGAACTGACCATAAACTTCACCTCAAAGAAGACCCCAATCTGATTTCCGTCAACAACTTTGAAGACTGC
AGCCTGTGTCCAAGCGTACCAATAGAGCACGGGTTCCGCAGACAACAGTCCAAATCAAACAACGTAGAGG
AAACAGAAATACACTGGAAACTGATTCCTATCACCGGGGGTAACGCTCGGAGTCCTGAGGACCAGCTTGG
GAAGCATGGCGAAAAACAAACGCCCGGCATGAAGTCCCCTGAAGAACAATTGGTATGCGTTCCTCCCCAG
GAGGCCTTCCCTAACGATCCGAGAGTCATTAATCGCCAACGAAGCTCCGATTATCAGTTTCCGAGTAGCC
CCTTCACAGATACACTGAAGGGAACCACAGAGGATGATGTCTTGACAGGACAGGTTGAAGAACAGTGCGT
ACCAGCAGCAGAGGCGGAGCCCCCCGCTGTATCTGAAACGACCGAGAGAACCGTGCTTGGAGAGTACAAC
CTTTTCTCCCGCAAGATCGAGGAGATTCTGAAGCAAAAAAACGTGTCTTATGTGTCCACTGTAAGCACTC
CAATCTTTTCTACTCAAGAAAAGATGAAAAGGCTTAGCGAATTTATATATTCCAAAACGTCAAAGGCTGG
GGTTCAAGAGTTCGTCGATGGGCTCCATGAGAAATTGAACACGATTATTATAAAGGCGTCCGCTAAAGGT
GGTAATCTCCCTCCTGTGAGCCCGAACGATTCCGGTGCAAAGATTGCATCAAACCCGCTTGAACGACACG
TCATCCCGGTCAGTTCATCAGATTTCAACAACAAACACCTGTTGGAGCCTTTGTGCTCTGATCCCCTTAA
AGACACTAACAGCGACGAACAACACAGCACGAGCGCCCTCACGGAGGTCGAAATGAACCAACCACAACAC
GCAACCGAACTCATGGTCACATCCGACCACATCGTGCCTGGAGATATGGCTAGGGAGCCTGTTGAGGAGA
CGACTAAGAGCCCCAGCGATGTCAATATCTCTGCACAACCTGCCCTCTCAAATTTTATAAGCCAGTTGGA
GCCGGAAGTATTTAACTCACTCGTTAAAATAATGAAAGATGTGCAGAAGAACACGGTCAAATTTTATATA
CATGAGGAAGAGGAAAGCGTGCTGTGTAAAGAGATCAAGGAGTACCTTATTAAGCTTGGTAACACCGAGT
GCCATCCTGAGCAATTCCTTGAAAGACGATCCAAGCTCGACAAGTTGTTGATTATTATTCAGAATGAAGA
CATCGCGGGTTTTATACACAAGATACCTGGCTTGGTTACATTGAAGAAACTTCCCTGCGTCAGTTTTGCG
GGGGTGGATAGCCTGGACGATGTGAAAAATCACACCTATAACGAACTGTTCGTATCTGGCGGCTTTATTG
TGAGTGACGAATCTATCTTGAATCCCGAGGTGGTCACGGTCGAAAATCTGAAGAATTTTCTTACCTTCTT
GGAAGAACTTAGCACACCTGAAGGGAAATGGCAGTGGAAGGTTCACTGCAAGTTCCAAAAAAAACTTAAG
GAACTGGGCAGGTTGAACGCCAAAGCGCTCTCACTGTTGACCCTCCTGAATGTATATCAAAAGAAACATC
TTGTTGAGATATTGAGTTACCATAATTGTGATAGCCAAACCAGAAATGCTCCAGAATTGGATTGCTTGAT
TAGACTTCAAGCCCAAAACATCCAACAACGGCACATAGTTTTCTTGACGGAAAAAAATATTAAAATGTTG
AGCTCATACACCGACAATGGAATAGTCGTAGCTACTGCAGAAGACTTTATGCAAAACTTCAAGAATCTCG
TGGGTTATCATAATAGTATAACCGAAGAGAACCTTCCTCAACTGGGTGCGAATGAAAATCTTGAGTCACA
AAGTGATGCTGTACTTACGTTGACCCCTCTCGAACTGGGCGTAGGAATCTCACAACATTGAGAATTC
